>Addgene plasmid #202959 | Salsa-BC118-P2B10 | addgene full sequence | sequence record 421321 | Addgene NGS Result
AGCGCCCAATACGCAAACCGCCTCTCCCCGCGCGTTGGCCGATTCATTAATGCAGTCGAGGGATCTCCAT
AAGAGAAGAGGGACAGCTATGACTGGGAGTAGTCAGGAGAGGAGGAAAAATCTGGCTAGTAAAACATGTA
AGGAAAATTTTAGGGATGTTAAAGAAAAAAATAACACAAAACAAAATATAAAAAAAATCTAACCTCAAGT
CAAGGCTTTTCTATGGAATAAGGAATGGACAGCAGGGGGCTGTTTCATATACTGATGACCTCTTTATAGC
CAACCTTTGTTCATGGCAGCCAGCATATGGGCATATGTTGCCAAACTCTAAACCAAATACTCATTCTGAT
GTTTTAAATGATTTGCCCTCCCATATGTCCTTCCGAGTGAGAGACACAAAAAATTCCAACACACTATTGC
AATGAAAATAAATTTCCTTTATTAGCCAGAAGTCAGATGCTCAAGGGGCTTCATGATGTCCCCATAATTT
TTGGCAGAGGGAAAAAGATCGATCTCAGTGGTATTTGTGAGCCAGGGCATTGGCCACACCAGCCACCACC
TTCTGATAGGCAGCCTGCACCTGAGGAGTGAATTCTTTGCCAAAATGATGAGACAGCACAACAACCAGCA
CGTTGCCCAGGAGCTGTAGGAAAGAGAAGAAGGCATGAACATGGTTAGCAGAGGGGCCCGGTTTGGACTC
AGAGTATTTTATCCTCATCTCAAACAGTGTATATCATTGTAACCATAAAGAGAAAGGCAGGATGATGACC
AGGGTGTAGTTGTTTCTACCAATAAGAATATTTCCACGCCAGCCAGAATTTATATGCAGAAATATTCTAC
CTTATCATTTAATTATAACAATTGTTCTCTAAAACTGTGCTGAAGTACAATATAATATACCCTGATTGCC
TTGAAAAAAAAGTGATTAGAGAAAGTACTTACAATCTGACAAATAAACAAAAGTGAATTTAAAAATTCGT
TACAAATGCAAGCTAAAGTTTAACGAAAAAGTTACAGAAAATGAAAAGAAAATAAGAGGAGACAATGGTT
GTCAACAGAGTAGAAAGTGAAAGAAACAAAATTATCATGAGGGTCCATGGTGATACAAGGGACATCTTCC
CATTCTAAACAACACCCTGAAAACTTTGCCCCCTCCATATAACATGAATTTTACAATAGCGAAAAAGAAA
GAACAATCAAGGGTCCCCAAACTCACCCTGAAGTTCTCAGCTCTAGAGATATCGTCGAGGCCGCGCTAGC
GTTTAAACTGTCGACCTTAATTAAGAGATCTGCTCGAGGCGCGTCAGCTGACTAGAGGATCCCCGGGTAC
CGAGCTCGAATTCGGGGCCGCGGAGGCTGGATCGGTCCCGGTGTCTTCTATGGAGGTCAAAACAGCGTGG
ATGGCGTCTCCAGGCGATCTGACGGTTCACTAAACGAGCTCTGCTTATATAGGCCTCCCACCGTACACGC
CTACCTCGACCCGGGTACCGAGCTCGACTTTCACTTTTCTCTATCACTGATAGGGAGTGGTAAACTCGAC
TTTCACTTTTCTCTATCACTGATAGGGAGTGGTAAACTCGACTTTCACTTTTCTCTATCACTGATAGGGA
GTGGTAAACTCGACTTTCACTTTTCTCTATCACTGATAGGGAGTGGTAAACTCGACTTTCACTTTTCTCT
ATCACTGATAGGGAGTGGTAAACTCGACCTATATAAGCAGAGCTCGTTTAGTGAACCGTCAGATCGCCTG
GAGACGCCATCCACGCTGTTTTGACCTCCATAGAAGACACCGGGACCGATCCAGCCTCCGCGGCCCCGAA
TTCCTGCAGCGGCCGCTCTAGAACTAGTGGATCCCCGCGGATGGTGAGCAAGGGCGAGGAGCTGTTCACC
GGGGTGGTGCCCATCCTGGTCGAGCTGGACGGCGACGTAAACGGCCACAAGTTCAGCGTGTCCGGCGAGG
GCGAGGGCGATGCCACCTACGGCAAGCTGACCCTGAAGTTCATCTGCACCACCGGCAAGCTGCCCGTGCC
CTGGCCCACCCTCGTGACCACCCTGACCTACGGCGTGCAGTGCTTCAGCCGCTACCCCGACCACATGAAG
CAGCACGACTTCTTCAAGTCCGCCATGCCCGAAGGCTACGTCCAGGAGCGCACCATCTTCTTCAAGGACG
ACGGCAACTACAAGACCCGCGCCGAGGTGAAGTTCGAGGGCGACACCCTGGTGAACCGCATCGAGCTGAA
GGGCATCGACTTCAAGGAGGACGGCAACATCCTGGGGCACAAGCTGGAGTACAACTACAACAGCCACAAC
GTCTATATCATGGCCGACAAGCAGAAGAACGGCATCAAGGTGAACTTCAAGATCCGCCACAACATCGAGG
ACGGCAGCGTGCAGCTCGCCGACCACTACCAGCAGAACACCCCCATCGGCGACGGCCCCGTGCTGCTGCC
CGACAACCACTACCTGAGCACCCAGTCCGCCCTGAGCAAAGACCCCAACGAGAAGCGCGATCACATGGTC
CTGCTGGAGTTCGTGACCGCCGCCGGGATCACTCTCGGCATGGACGAGCTGTACAAGTAAAGTATTGAGA
GAATTCGATATCAAGCTTGTCGACCTAGTTCTAGAGGATCCAGACATGATAAGATACATTGATGAGTTTG
GACAAACCACAACTAGAATGCAGTGAAAAAAATGCTTTATTTGTGAAATTTGTGATGCTATTGCTTTATT
TGTAACCATTATAAGCTGCAATAAACAAGTTAACAACAACAATTGCATTCATTTTATGTTTCAGGTTCAG
GGGGAGGTGTGGGAGGTTTTTTAAAGCAAGTAAAACCTCTACAAATGTGGTATGGCTGATTATGATCCTG
CAAGCCTCGTCGTCCTGGCCGGACCACGCTATCTGTGCAAGGTCCCCGGCCCCGGACGCGCGCTCCATGA
GCAGAGCGCCCGCCGCCGAGGCGAAGACTCGGGCGGCGCCCTGCCCGTCCCACCAGGTCAACAGGCGGTA
ACCGGCCTCTTCATCGGGAATGCGCGCGACCTTCAGCATCGCCGGCATGTCCCCCTGGCGGACGGGAAGT
ATCCAGCTCGACCAAGCTGGCCGCGTCGAGTGAAGACGAAAGGGCCTCGTGATACGCCTATTTTTATAGG
TTAATGTCATGATAATAATGGTTTCTTAGACGTCAGGTGGCACTTTTCGGGGAAATGTGCGCGGAACCCC
TATTTGTTTATTTTTCTAAATACATTCAAATATGTATCCGCTCATGAGACAATAACCCTGATAAATGCTT
CAATAATATTGAAAAAGGAAGAGTATGAGTATTCAACATTTCCGTGTCGCCCTTATTCCCTTTTTTGCGG
CATTTTGCCTTCCTGTTTTTGCTCACCCAGAAACGCTGGTGAAAGTAAAAGATGCTGAAGATCAGTTGGG
TGCACGAGTGGGTTACATCGAACTGGATCTCAACAGCGGTAAGATCCTTGAGAGTTTTCGCCCCGAAGAA
CGTTTTCCAATGATGAGCACTTTTAAAGTTCTGCTATGTGGCGCGGTATTATCCCGTGTTGACGCCGGGC
AAGAGCAACTCGGTCGCCGCATACACTATTCTCAGAATGACTTGGTTGAGTACTCACCAGTCACAGAAAA
GCATCTTACGGATGGCATGACAGTAAGAGAATTATGCAGTGCTGCCATAACCATGAGTGATAACACTGCG
GCCAACTTACTTCTGACAACGATCGGAGGACCGAAGGAGCTAACCGCTTTTTTGCACAACATGGGGGATC
ATGTAACTCGCCTTGATCGTTGGGAACCGGAGCTGAATGAAGCCATACCAAACGACGAGCGTGACACCAC
GATGCCTGTAGCAATGGCAACAACGTTGCGCAAACTATTAACTGGCGAACTACTTACTCTAGCTTCCCGG
CAACAATTAATAGACTGGATGGAGGCGGATAAAGTTGCAGGACCACTTCTGCGCTCGGCCCTTCCGGCTG
GCTGGTTTATTGCTGATAAATCTGGAGCCGGTGAGCGTGGGTCTCGCGGTATCATTGCAGCACTGGGGCC
AGATGGTAAGCCCTCCCGTATCGTAGTTATCTACACGACGGGGAGTCAGGCAACTATGGATGAACGAAAT
AGACAGATCGCTGAGATAGGTGCCTCACTGATTAAGCATTGGTAACTGTCAGACCAAGTTTACTCATATA
TACTTTAGATTGATTTAAAACTTCATTTTTAATTTAAAAGGATCTAGGTGAAGATCCTTTTTGATAATCT
CATGACCAAAATCCCTTAACGTGAGTTTTCGTTCCACTGAGCGTCAGACCCCGTAGAAAAGATCAAAGGA
TCTTCTTGAGATCCTTTTTTTCTGCGCGTAATCTGCTGCTTGCAAACAAAAAAACCACCGCTACCAGCGG
TGGTTTGTTTGCCGGATCAAGAGCTACCAACTCTTTTTCCGAAGGTAACTGGCTTCAGCAGAGCGCAGAT
ACCAAATACTGTTCTTCTAGTGTAGCCGTAGTTAGGCCACCACTTCAAGAACTCTGTAGCACCGCCTACA
TACCTCGCTCTGCTAATCCTGTTACCAGTGGCTGCTGCCAGTGGCGATAAGTCGTGTCTTACCGGGTTGG
ACTCAAGACGATAGTTACCGGATAAGGCGCAGCGGTCGGGCTGAACGGGGGGTTCGTGCACACAGCCCAG
CTTGGAGCGAACGACCTACACCGAACTGAGATACCTACAGCGTGAGCTATGAGAAAGCGCCACGCTTCCC
GAAGGGAGAAAGGCGGACAGGTATCCGGTAAGCGGCAGGGTCGGAACAGGAGAGCGCACGAGGGAGCTTC
CAGGGGGAAACGCCTGGTATCTTTATAGTCCTGTCGGGTTTCGCCACCTCTGACTTGAGCGTCGATTTTT
GTGATGCTCGTCAGGGGGGCGGAGCCTATGGAAAAACGCCAGCAACGCGGCCTTTTTACGGTTCCTGGCC
TTTTGCTGGCCTTTTGCTCACATGTTCTTTCCTGCGTTATCCCCTGATTCTGTGGATAACCGTATTACCG
CCTTTGAGTGAGCTGATACCGCTCGCCGCAGCCGAACGACCGAGCGCAGCGAGTCAGTGAGCGAGGAAGC
GGAAG
Features (pLannotate 1.2.2; 17 found; start..end, strand, type, name):
      2..55      +  CDS            lacI (fragment): lac repressor; lacI; The lac repressor binds to the lac operator to inhibit transcription in E. coli. This inhibition can be relieved by adding lactose or isopropyl-β-D-thiogalactopyranoside (IPTG).
    388..443     -  polyA_signal   β-globin poly(A) signal: rabbit β-globin polyadenylation signal (Gil and Proudfoot, 1987)
    518..640     -  CDS            HBB: HBB_COLGU - Experimental evidence at transcript level: Swiss-Prot protein existence level 2. Involved in oxygen transport from the lung to the various peripheral tissues. From Colobus guereza (Mantled guereza) (Eastern black-and-white colobus monkey).
    644..1216    -  intron         β-globin intron: intron from rabbit β-globin gene
   1312..1343    -  misc_feature   MCS (fragment): pUC18/19 multiple cloning site
   1437..1475    -  promoter       minimal CMV promoter: human cytomegalovirus (CMV) immediate early promoter
   1493..1708    -  protein_bind   tetracycline response element (fragment): contains seven copies of the tetracycline operator tetO tetracycline repressor TetR
   1708..1753    +  promoter       TRE3GV promoter (fragment): 3rd-generation Tet-responsive promoter that can be activated by binding of Tet-On® 3G, optimized for retroviral and lentiviral vectors
   1829..1856    +  misc_feature   MCS (fragment): pBluescript multiple cloning site
   1861..2580    +  CDS            EGFP: the original enhanced GFP (Yang et al., 1996) mammalian codon-optimized
   2591..2613    +  misc_feature   MCS (fragment): pBluescript multiple cloning site
   2627..2761    -  polyA_signal   SV40 poly(A) signal: SV40 polyadenylation signal
   2784..2867    -  CDS            large T antigen (fragment): large T antigen from SV40 (simian virus 40)
   2861..3091    -  CDS            str (fragment): STR_KLEPN - Protein inferred from homology: Swiss-Prot protein existence level 3. The aminoglycoside phosphotransferases achieve inactivation of their antibiotic substrates by phosphorylation. From Klebsiella pneumoniae.
   3210..3314    +  promoter       AmpR promoter: bla
   3315..4175    +  CDS            AmpR: β-lactamase; bla; confers resistance to ampicillin, carbenicillin, and related antibiotics
   4346..4934    +  rep_origin     ori: high-copy-number ColE1/pMB1/pBR322/pUC origin of replication
