[The description below was written by a language model from this plasmid's Addgene catalogue record and pLannotate feature annotations shown in this document.]
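Description:
Salsa-BC118-P2B10 is a mammalian expression reporter plasmid built on the pCER206 backbone, one member of a set of barcoded reporters for the PRESTO-Salsa multiplexed GPCR bioactivity screening system. It is propagated in E. coli as a high-copy plasmid through a ColE1/pUC-type origin and selected with ampicillin via the β-lactamase gene and its native promoter. No mammalian selection marker is recorded. The short lacI, SV40 large T antigen and aminoglycoside phosphotransferase hits in the annotation are fragments, most likely remnants of earlier vector construction rather than functional genes.

The payload is a synthetic insert of about 730 bp, EGFP followed by barcode BC118, cloned between BsrGI and HindIII sites that remain intact. It is driven by a tetracycline response element. The feature table shows a central array of tetO operator repeats flanked by minimal promoters facing in opposite directions, which suggests a bidirectional Tet-responsive layout. On one side, a TRE3G-type minimal promoter fragment leads into the mammalian codon-optimised EGFP coding sequence, with an SV40 polyadenylation signal annotated downstream of it. On the other side, a minimal CMV promoter points towards a multiple cloning site fragment, a rabbit β-globin intron, a short β-globin coding segment and a β-globin polyadenylation signal, with no distinct cargo gene annotated there. The barcode itself is not annotated, but the cloning sites place it in the region just after EGFP, so it would be carried on the reporter transcript.

In use, a tetracycline-controlled transactivator binding the operators would induce transcription, so that the abundance of the barcoded EGFP transcript reports activation. Unique barcodes allow many reporters to be pooled and distinguished by sequencing. The record does not specify which receptor is paired with BC118.
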