Addgene plasmid #202959: Salsa-BC118-P2B10
Purpose: Expression of barcoded reporter plasmid for PRESTO-Salsa; EGFP/BC118
Depositing lab: Noah Palm. Depositing organization: Yale University. Publication: Highly multiplexed bioactivity screening reveals human and microbiota metabolome-GPCRome interactions. Chen H, Rosen CE, Gonzalez-Hernandez JA, Song D, Potempa J, Ring AM, Palm NW. Cell. 2023 Jul 6;186(14):3095-3110.e19. doi: 10.1016/j.cell.2023.05.024. Epub 2023 Jun 14. PubMed 37321219.
Backbone
  Vector backbone: pCER206
  Vector type: Mammalian Expression
Growth in bacteria
  Bacterial resistance: Ampicillin, 100 μg/mL
  Growth temperature: 37°C
  Growth strain: DH5alpha
  Copy number: High Copy
Gene/Insert
  Gene/Insert name: EGFP/BC118
  Species: Synthetic
  Insert size (bp): 730
  Promoter: Tet Response Element (TRE)
  Cloning method: Restriction Enzyme; 5′ cloning site BsrGI (not destroyed); 3′ cloning site HindIII (not destroyed)
  Sequencing primers: 5′ Custom primer (GAAGCGCGATCACATGG)
Terms and licenses: Academic/Nonprofit Terms; Industry Terms: Not Available to Industry
How to cite: Salsa-BC118-P2B10 was a gift from Noah Palm (Addgene plasmid # 202959 ; http://n2t.net/addgene:202959 ; RRID:Addgene_202959)
