>Addgene plasmid #202959 | Salsa-BC118-P2B10 | depositor partial sequence | sequence record 393832 | BC118
AGTATTGAGA
